>Addgene plasmid #20173 | rNrx1beta(47-299) | addgene partial sequence | sequence record 26009 | 20173 with polyhedrin_rev
CACGACAGCTTCATCGTGTCGGGTTTAACATTACGGATTTCCTTGAAGAGAGTGAGTTTTTGGTTCTTGC
CGGGTCCCAGGAAAGGATCAGATCTGCAGCGGCCGCTCCGGAATTCTAGACTAGTGATGGTGATGGTGAT
GCGCCTCAGTTGTCATAGAGGAAGGCACTTCACCGACCAGCCTCACATTTCCCACTATGGCGATGTTGGC
ATCGTTCTCTGCCGCCATATTCAGAACTTTCAAGCCATTGTAGTAAAGCCCAGAGAGCTGGCCCTGGAAG
GGCTGGCCCTGCTCTTTCCCGCCAATTATTATGGTTGCTTGGCTATTGAAGATTGTGAGCTGACGCCCTG
CAGGGTATCGTTCGATGACTGGCCAGCTGTCCACCTGTAACGTGGCATTGCCACCACTCCTCGTGAAACG
CACTACATGGTATTTTCCATCATTAATGATTGCATTGGACTCCTCAATGGCGATGTCATCTGTCCCAACA
TTAAATTTAACTCCAATTTTTCCTTGGTGTATGTGCAGCTCAAGGTAGTCACCCAGGCCTGAGGAAA
