[The description below was written by a language model from this plasmid's Addgene catalogue record.]
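Description:
rNrx1beta(47-299) is an insect-cell expression construct built on pAcGP67a, a baculovirus transfer vector of roughly 10 kb. Transfer vectors of this type are not expressed directly. They are recombined with baculoviral DNA in insect cells to generate recombinant virus, which then drives protein production during infection. The pAcGP67 series is generally known for placing the insert under the strong, very late polyhedrin promoter and downstream of the gp67 secretion signal, so that the product is exported into the culture medium. The record does not list these elements explicitly, although the polyhedrin forward and reverse sequencing primers are consistent with a polyhedrin expression locus. In bacteria the plasmid is maintained at high copy number and selected with ampicillin.

The payload is a 669 bp fragment of rat neurexin 1 beta (Nrxn1) cloned between BamHI and XbaI sites, both of which are retained. The construct name indicates that it encodes residues 47–299, though the stated insert size is somewhat shorter than that residue span would imply. This may relate to the "no splice site" annotation, which suggests a variant lacking an alternatively spliced insert, but the record does not explain the numbering. A 6xHis tag at the C terminus of the insert allows purification by immobilised metal affinity chromatography.

The associated publication reports structures of neuroligin-1 and the neuroligin-1/neurexin-1 beta complex, along with their protein–protein and protein–calcium interactions. The construct was therefore presumably used to produce recombinant neurexin 1 beta fragment for structural and binding studies of this synaptic adhesion pair. No feature table was supplied, so the element-level details cannot be verified from the record.
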