Addgene plasmid #20173: rNrx1beta(47-299)
Depositing lab: Axel Brunger. Depositing organization: Stanford University. Publication: Structures of neuroligin-1 and the neuroligin-1/neurexin-1 beta complex reveal specific protein-protein and protein-Ca2+ interactions. Arac D, Boucard AA, Ozkan E, Strop P, Newell E, Sudhof TC, Brunger AT. Neuron. 2007 Dec 20. 56(6):992-1003. 10.1016/j.neuron.2007.12.002 PubMed 18093522.
Backbone
  Vector backbone: pACGP67a
  Backbone manufacturer: BD Biosciences
  Backbone size w/o insert (bp): 10000
  Vector type: Insect Expression
Growth in bacteria
  Bacterial resistance: Ampicillin, 100 μg/mL
  Growth temperature: 37°C
  Growth strain: DH5alpha
  Growth instructions: BL21
  Copy number: High Copy
Gene/Insert
  Gene/Insert name: Neurexin 1 beta (alt name: Nrx1beta)
  Species: R. norvegicus (rat)
  Insert size (bp): 669
  Mutation: no splice site
  GenBank ID: NM_021767
  Entrez Gene: Nrxn1 (a.k.a. Nrxn1b)
  Tag / fusion protein: 6X His tag (C terminal on insert)
  Cloning method: Restriction Enzyme; 5′ cloning site BamHI (not destroyed); 3′ cloning site XbaI (not destroyed)
  Sequencing primers: 5′ Polyhedron Forward; 3′ Polyhedron Reverse
Terms and licenses: Academic/Nonprofit Terms; Industry Terms: Not Available to Industry
How to cite: rNrx1beta(47-299) was a gift from Axel Brunger (Addgene plasmid # 20173 ; http://n2t.net/addgene:20173 ; RRID:Addgene_20173)
